>Addgene plasmid #142895 | TFORF1943 | addgene full sequence | sequence record 396075 | Addgene NGS Result
TTAATGTAGTCTTATGCAATACTCTTGTAGTCTTGCAACATGGTAACGATGAGTTAGCAACATGCCTTAC
AAGGAGAGAAAAAGCACCGTGCATGCCGATTGGTGGAAGTAAGGTGGTACGATCGTGCCTTATTAGGAAG
GCAACAGACGGGTCTGACATGGATTGGACGAACCACTGAATTGCCGCATTGCAGAGATATTGTATTTAAG
TGCCTAGCTCGATACATAAACGGGTCTCTCTGGTTAGACCAGATCTGAGCCTGGGAGCTCTCTGGCTAAC
TAGGGAACCCACTGCTTAAGCCTCAATAAAGCTTGCCTTGAGTGCTTCAAGTAGTGTGTGCCCGTCTGTT
GTGTGACTCTGGTAACTAGAGATCCCTCAGACCCTTTTAGTCAGTGTGGAAAATCTCTAGCAGTGGCGCC
CGAACAGGGACTTGAAAGCGAAAGGGAAACCAGAGGAGCTCTCTCGACGCAGGACTCGGCTTGCTGAAGC
GCGCACGGCAAGAGGCGAGGGGCGGCGACTGGTGAGTACGCCAAAAATTTTGACTAGCGGAGGCTAGAAG
GAGAGAGATGGGTGCGAGAGCGTCAGTATTAAGCGGGGGAGAATTAGATCGCGATGGGAAAAAATTCGGT
TAAGGCCAGGGGGAAAGAAAAAATATAAATTAAAACATATAGTATGGGCAAGCAGGGAGCTAGAACGATT
CGCAGTTAATCCTGGCCTGTTAGAAACATCAGAAGGCTGTAGACAAATACTGGGACAGCTACAACCATCC
CTTCAGACAGGATCAGAAGAACTTAGATCATTATATAATACAGTAGCAACCCTCTATTGTGTGCATCAAA
GGATAGAGATAAAAGACACCAAGGAAGCTTTAGACAAGATAGAGGAAGAGCAAAACAAAAGTAAGACCAC
CGCACAGCAAGCGGCCGCTGATCTTCAGACCTGGAGGAGGAGATATGAGGGACAATTGGAGAAGTGAATT
ATATAAATATAAAGTAGTAAAAATTGAACCATTAGGAGTAGCACCCACCAAGGCAAAGAGAAGAGTGGTG
CAGAGAGAAAAAAGAGCAGTGGGAATAGGAGCTTTGTTCCTTGGGTTCTTGGGAGCAGCAGGAAGCACTA
TGGGCGCAGCGTCAATGACGCTGACGGTACAGGCCAGACAATTATTGTCTGGTATAGTGCAGCAGCAGAA
CAATTTGCTGAGGGCTATTGAGGCGCAACAGCATCTGTTGCAACTCACAGTCTGGGGCATCAAGCAGCTC
CAGGCAAGAATCCTGGCTGTGGAAAGATACCTAAAGGATCAACAGCTCCTGGGGATTTGGGGTTGCTCTG
GAAAACTCATTTGCACCACTGCTGTGCCTTGGAATGCTAGTTGGAGTAATAAATCTCTGGAACAGATTTG
GAATCACACGACCTGGATGGAGTGGGACAGAGAAATTAACAATTACACAAGCTTAATACACTCCTTAATT
GAAGAATCGCAAAACCAGCAAGAAAAGAATGAACAAGAATTATTGGAATTAGATAAATGGGCAAGTTTGT
GGAATTGGTTTAACATAACAAATTGGCTGTGGTATATAAAATTATTCATAATGATAGTAGGAGGCTTGGT
AGGTTTAAGAATAGTTTTTGCTGTACTTTCTATAGTGAATAGAGTTAGGCAGGGATATTCACCATTATCG
TTTCAGACCCACCTCCCAACCCCGAGGGGACCCATGCATTGCATCTCAATTAGTCAGCAACCAGGTGTGG
AAAGTCCCCAGGCTCCCCAGCAGGCAGAAGTATGCAAAGCATGCGTCTCAATTAGTCAGCAACCATAGTC
CCGCCCCTAACTCCGCCCATCCCGCCCCTAACTCCGCCCAGTTCCGCCCATTCTCCGCCCCATGGCTGAC
TAATTTTTTTTATTTATGCAGAGGCCGAGGCCGCCTCGGCCTCTGAGCTATTCCAGAAGTAGTGAGGAGG
CTTTTTTGGAGGCCTAGGCTTTTGCAAAAAGCTTTCTAGAGGTACCACCGGAGCTTACCATGACCGAGTA
CAAGCCCACGGTGCGCCTCGCCACCCGCGACGACGTCCCCAGGGCCGTACGCACCCTCGCCGCCGCGTTC
GCCGACTACCCCGCCACGCGCCACACCGTCGATCCGGACCGCCACATCGAGCGGGTCACCGAGCTGCAAG
AACTCTTCCTCACGCGCGTCGGGCTCGACATCGGCAAGGTGTGGGTCGCGGACGACGGCGCCGCCGTGGC
GGTCTGGACCACGCCGGAGAGCGTCGAAGCGGGGGCGGTGTTCGCCGAGATCGGCCCGCGCATGGCCGAG
TTGAGCGGTTCCCGGCTGGCCGCGCAGCAACAGATGGAAGGCCTCCTGGCGCCGCACCGGCCCAAGGAGC
CCGCGTGGTTCCTGGCCACCGTCGGCGTCTCGCCCGACCACCAGGGCAAGGGTCTGGGCAGCGCCGTCGT
GCTCCCCGGAGTGGAGGCGGCCGAGCGCGCCGGGGTGCCCGCCTTCCTGGAGACCTCCGCGCCCCGCAAC
CTCCCCTTCTACGAGCGGCTCGGCTTCACCGTCACCGCCGACGTCGAGGTGCCCGAAGGACCGCGCACCT
GGTGCATGACCCGCAAGCCCGGTGCCAGTTAACGAATTCTAGATCTTGAGACAAATGGCAGTATTCATCC
ACAATTTTAAAAGAAAAGGGGGGATTGGGGGGTACAGTGCAGGGGAAAGAATAGTAGACATAATAGCAAC
AGACATACAAACTAAAGAATTACAAAAACAAATTACAAAAATTCAAAATTTTCGGGTTTATTACAGGGAC
AGCAGAGATCCACTTTGGCGCCGGCTCGAGGCCTGCAGGTGCAAAGATGGATAAAGTTTTAAACAGAGAG
GAATCTTTGCAGCTAATGGACCTTCTAGGTCTTGAAAGGAGTGGGAATTGGCTCCGGTGCCCGTCAGTGG
GCAGAGCGCACATCGCCCACAGTCCCCGAGAAGTTGGGGGGAGGGGTCGGCAATTGAACCGGTGCCTAGA
GAAGGTGGCGCGGGGTAAACTGGGAAAGTGATGTCGTGTACTGGCTCCGCCTTTTTCCCGAGGGTGGGGG
AGAACCGTATATAAGTGCAGTAGTCGCCGTGAACGTTCTTTTTCGCAACGGGTTTGCCGCCAGAACACAG
GTAAGTGCCGTGTGTGGTTCCCGCGGGCCTGGCCTCTTTACGGGTTATGGCCCTTGCGTGCCTTGAATTA
CTTCCACCTGGCTGCAGTACGTGATTCTTGATCCCGAGCTTCGGGTTGGAAGTGGGTGGGAGAGTTCGAG
GCCTTGCGCTTAAGGAGCCCCTTCGCCTCGTGCTTGAGTTGAGGCCTGGCCTGGGCGCTGGGGCCGCCGC
GTGCGAATCTGGTGGCACCTTCGCGCCTGTCTCGCTGCTTTCGATAAGTCTCTAGCCATTTAAAATTTTT
GATGACCTGCTGCGACGCTTTTTTTCTGGCAAGATAGTCTTGTAAATGCGGGCCAAGATCTGCACACTGG
TATTTCGGTTTTTGGGGCCGCGGGCGGCGACGGGGCCCGTGCGTCCCAGCGCACATGTTCGGCGAGGCGG
GGCCTGCGAGCGCGGCCACCGAGAATCGGACGGGGGTAGTCTCAAGCTGGCCGGCCTGCTCTGGTGCCTG
GCCTCGCGCCGCCGTGTATCGCCCCGCCCTGGGCGGCAAGGCTGGCCCGGTCGGCACCAGTTGCGTGAGC
GGAAAGATGGCCGCTTCCCGGCCCTGCTGCAGGGAGCTCAAAATGGAGGACGCGGCGCTCGGGAGAGCGG
GCGGGTGAGTCACCCACACAAAGGAAAAGGGCCTTTCCGTCCTCAGCCGTCGCTTCATGTGACTCCACGG
AGTACCGGGCGCCGTCCAGGCACCTCGATTAGTTCTCGAGCTTTTGGAGTACGTCGTCTTTAGGTTGGGG
GGAGGGGTTTTATGCGATGGAGTTTCCCCACACTGAGTGGGTGGAGACTGAAGTTAGGCCAGCTTGGCAC
TTGATGTAATTCTCCTTGGAATTTGCCCTTTTTGAGTTTGGATCTTGGTTCATTCTCAAGCCTCAGACAG
TGGTTCAAAGTTTTTTTCTTCCATTTCAGGTGTCGTGAGGCTAGCACCGCCACCATGGCGGAGCCATCTG
TTGAATCTTCAAGTCCAGGAGGTTCAGCAACATCAGATGACCATGAATTTGATCCATCAGCTGACATGCT
GGTTCATGATTTTGATGATGAACGAACATTAGAAGAGGAAGAAATGATGGAAGGAGAAACAAACTTCAGC
TCTGAAATAGAAGATCTTGCAAGGGAAGGCGACATGCCAATTCATGAACTTCTCAGCCTTTATGGTTATG
GTAGTACTGTTCGACTACCTGAAGAAGATGAGGAAGAGGAAGAAGAGGAAGAAGAAGGTGAAGATGATGA
AGATGCTGATAATGATGACAACAGTGGCTGTAGTGGGGAAAATAAAGAGGAGAATATAAAGGATTCATCA
GGTCAGGAGGATGAAACTCAGTCTTCCAATGATGATCCATCACAATCTGTTGCTTCTCAAGATGCCCAGG
AAATAATCCGCCCACGTCGATGTAAATATTTTGATACAAATAGTGAAGTAGAAGAAGAATCTGAAGAAGA
TGAAGATTATATTCCATCAGAAGACTGGAAAAAGGAGATTATGGTGGGCTCCATGTTTCAAGCAGAAATT
CCAGTTGGCATTTGTAGATACAAAGAAAATGAAAAAGTATATGAAAATGATGATCAGCTCCTGTGGGACC
CTGAGTACTTACCAGAAGATAAAGTGATTATATTTCTTAAAGATGCATCTAGAAGAACAGGTGATGAGAA
GGGTGTAGAAGCAATTCCTGAAGGATCTCACATAAAAGACAATGAACAGGCTTTATATGAATTGGTTAAA
TGCAATTTTGATACAGAAGAAGCATTGAGAAGATTAAGATTTAATGTAAAAGCAGCTAGAGAGGAATTAT
CTGTTTGGACAGAGGAAGAGTGTAGAAATTTTGAACAAGGGCTGAAGGCCTATGGAAAGGATTTTCATTT
GATTCAGGCTAATAAAGTCCGAACAAGGTCAGTTGGTGAATGTGTAGCATTCTATTACATGTGGAAAAAA
TCTGAACGTTATGATTTCTTTGCTCAGCAAACACGATTTGGAAAGAAGAAATATAATCTTCATCCTGGTG
TAACGGATTACATGGATCGTCTTCTAGACGAAAGTGAAAGTGCTGCATCTAGTCGAGCACCATCCCCTCC
CCCAACTGCATCAAACAGTAGTAACAGCCAGTCTGAGAAAGAAGATGGCACTGTAAGCACTGCTAATCAA
AATGGAGTGTCATCTAATGGACCAGGCATACTCCAAATGCTTCTTCCAGTTCATTTTTCAGCCATCAGTT
CAAGAGCCAATGCCTTTTTAAAATAGTAATGAACTAGTCCGTAACTTGAAAGTATTTCGATTTCTTGGCT
TTATATATCTTGTGGAAAGGACGAACTTTGGGCCGATTTCTGACGAGTACGCGTTAAGTCGACAATCAAC
CTCTGGATTACAAAATTTGTGAAAGATTGACTGGTATTCTTAACTATGTTGCTCCTTTTACGCTATGTGG
ATACGCTGCTTTAATGCCTTTGTATCATGCTATTGCTTCCCGTATGGCTTTCATTTTCTCCTCCTTGTAT
AAATCCTGGTTGCTGTCTCTTTATGAGGAGTTGTGGCCCGTTGTCAGGCAACGTGGCGTGGTGTGCACTG
TGTTTGCTGACGCAACCCCCACTGGTTGGGGCATTGCCACCACCTGTCAGCTCCTTTCCGGGACTTTCGC
TTTCCCCCTCCCTATTGCCACGGCGGAACTCATCGCCGCCTGCCTTGCCCGCTGCTGGACAGGGGCTCGG
CTGTTGGGCACTGACAATTCCGTGGTGTTGTCGGGGAAATCATCGTCCTTTCCTTGGCTGCTCGCCTGTG
TTGCCACCTGGATTCTGCGCGGGACGTCCTTCTGCTACGTCCCTTCGGCCCTCAATCCAGCGGACCTTCC
TTCCCGCGGCCTGCTGCCGGCTCTGCGGCCTCTTCCGCGTCTTCGCCTTCGCCCTCAGACGAGTCGGATC
TCCCTTTGGGCCGCCTCCCCGCGTCGACTTTAAGACCAATGACTTACAAGGCAGCTGTAGATCTTAGCCA
CTTTTTAAAAGAAAAGGGGGGACTGGAAGGGCTAATTCACTCCCAACGAAGACAAGATCTGCTTTTTGCT
TGTACTGGGTCTCTCTGGTTAGACCAGATCTGAGCCTGGGAGCTCTCTGGCTAACTAGGGAACCCACTGC
TTAAGCCTCAATAAAGCTTGCCTTGAGTGCTTCAAGTAGTGTGTGCCCGTCTGTTGTGTGACTCTGGTAA
CTAGAGATCCCTCAGACCCTTTTAGTCAGTGTGGAAAATCTCTAGCAGTACGTATAGTAGTTCATGTCAT
CTTATTATTCAGTATTTATAACTTGCAAAGAAATGAATATCAGAGAGTGAGAGGAACTTGTTTATTGCAG
CTTATAATGGTTACAAATAAAGCAATAGCATCACAAATTTCACAAATAAAGCATTTTTTTCACTGCATTC
TAGTTGTGGTTTGTCCAAACTCATCAATGTATCTTATCATGTCTGGCTCTAGCTATCCCGCCCCTAACTC
CGCCCATCCCGCCCCTAACTCCGCCCAGTTCCGCCCATTCTCCGCCCCATGGCTGACTAATTTTTTTTAT
TTATGCAGAGGCCGAGGCCGCCTCGGCCTCTGAGCTATTCCAGAAGTAGTGAGGAGGCTTTTTTGGAGGC
CTAGGGACGTACCCAATTCGCCCTATAGTGAGTCGTATTACGCGCGCTCACTGGCCGTCGTTTTACAACG
TCGTGACTGGGAAAACCCTGGCGTTACCCAACTTAATCGCCTTGCAGCACATCCCCCTTTCGCCAGCTGG
CGTAATAGCGAAGAGGCCCGCACCGATCGCCCTTCCCAACAGTTGCGCAGCCTGAATGGCGAATGGG
[124 nt withheld, positions 6998-7121]
C
[91 nt withheld, positions 7123-7213]
A
[49 nt withheld, positions 7215-7263]
CCTTTGACGTTGGAGTCCACGTTCTTT
[37 nt withheld, positions 7291-7327]
ACCCTATCTCGGTCTATTCTTTTGATTTATAAGGGATTTTGCCGATTTCGGCCTATTGGTTAAAAAATGA
GCTGATTTAACAAAAATTTAACGCGAATTTTAACAAAATATTAACGCTTACAATTTAGGTGGCACTTTTC
GGGGAAATGTGCGCGGAACCCCTATTTGTTTATTTTTCTAAATACATTCAAATATGTATCCGCTCATGAG
ACAATAACCCTGATAAATGCTTCAATAATATTGAAAAAGGAAGAGTATGAGTATTCAACATTTCCGTGTC
GCCCTTATTCCCTTTTTTGCGGCATTTTGCCTTCCTGTTTTTGCTCACCCAGAAACGCTGGTGAAAGTAA
AAGATGCTGAAGATCAGTTGGGTGCACGAGTGGGTTACATCGAACTGGATCTCAACAGCGGTAAGATCCT
TGAGAGTTTTCGCCCCGAAGAACGTTTTCCAATGATGAGCACTTTTAAAGTTCTGCTATGTGGCGCGGTA
TTATCCCGTATTGACGCCGGGCAAGAGCAACTCGGTCGCCGCATACACTATTCTCAGAATGACTTGGTTG
AGTACTCACCAGTCACAGAAAAGCATCTTACGGATGGCATGACAGTAAGAGAATTATGCAGTGCTGCCAT
AACCATGAGTGATAACACTGCGGCCAACTTACTTCTGACAACGATCGGAGGACCGAAGGAGCTAACCGCT
TTTTTGCACAACATGGGGGATCATGTAACTCGCCTTGATCGTTGGGAACCGGAGCTGAATGAAGCCATAC
CAAACGACGAGCGTGACACCACGATGCCTGTAGCAATGGCAACAACGTTGCGCAAACTATTAACTGGCGA
ACTACTTACTCTAGCTTCCCGGCAACAATTAATAGACTGGATGGAGGCGGATAAAGTTGCAGGACCACTT
CTGCGCTCGGCCCTTCCGGCTGGCTGGTTTATTGCTGATAAATCTGGAGCCGGTGAGCGTGGGTCTCGCG
GTATCATTGCAGCACTGGGGCCAGATGGTAAGCCCTCCCGTATCGTAGTTATCTACACGACGGGGAGTCA
GGCAACTATGGATGAACGAAATAGACAGATCGCTGAGATAGGTGCCTCACTGATTAAGCATTGGTAACTG
TCAGACCAAGTTTACTCATATATACTTTAGATTGATTTAAAACTTCATTTTTAATTTAAAAGGATCTAGG
TGAAGATCCTTTTTGATAATCTCATGACCAAAATCCCTTAACGTGAGTTTTCGTTCCACTGAGCGTCAGA
CCCCGTAGAAAAGATCAAAGGATCTTCTTGAGATCCTTTTTTTCTGCGCGTAATCTGCTGCTTGCAAACA
AAAAAACCACCGCTACCAGCGGTGGTTTGTTTGCCGGATCAAGAGCTACCAACTCTTTTTCCGAAGGTAA
CTGGCTTCAGCAGAGCGCAGATACCAAATACTGTTCTTCTAGTGTAGCCGTAGTTAGGCCACCACTTCAA
GAACTCTGTAGCACCGCCTACATACCTCGCTCTGCTAATCCTGTTACCAGTGGCTGCTGCCAGTGGCGAT
AAGTCGTGTCTTACCGGGTTGGACTCAAGACGATAGTTACCGGATAAGGCGCAGCGGTCGGGCTGAACGG
GGGGTTCGTGCACACAGCCCAGCTTGGAGCGAACGACCTACACCGAACTGAGATACCTACAGCGTGAGCT
ATGAGAAAGCGCCACGCTTCCCGAAGGGAGAAAGGCGGACAGGTATCCGGTAAGCGGCAGGGTCGGAACA
GGAGAGCGCACGAGGGAGCTTCCAGGGGGAAACGCCTGGTATCTTTATAGTCCTGTCGGGTTTCGCCACC
TCTGACTTGAGCGTCGATTTTTGTGATGCTCGTCAGGGGGGCGGAGCCTATGGAAAAACGCCAGCAACGC
GGCCTTTTTACGGTTCCTGGCCTTTTGCTGGCCTTTTGCTCACATGTTCTTTCCTGCGTTATCCCCTGAT
TCTGTGGATAACCGTATTACCGCCTTTGAGTGAGCTGATACCGCTCGCCGCAGCCGAACGACCGAGCGCA
GCGAGTCAGTGAGCGAGGAAGCGGAAGAGCGCCCAATACGCAAACCGCCTCTCCCCGCGCGTTGGCCGAT
TCATTAATGCAGCTGGCACGACAGGTTTCCCGACTGGAAAGCGGGCAGTGAGCGCAACGCAATTAATGTG
AGTTAGCTCACTCATTAGGCACCCCAGGCTTTACACTTTATGCTTCCGGCTCGTATGTTGTGTGGAATTG
TGAGCGGATAACAATTTCACACAGGAAACAGCTATGACCATGATTACGCCAAGCGCGCAATTAACCCTCA
CTAAAGGGAACAAAAGCTGGAGCTGCAAGC
Features (pLannotate 1.2.2; 31 found; start..end, strand, type, name):
      5..231     +  promoter       RSV promoter: Rous sarcoma virus enhancer/promoter
    232..412     +  LTR            5' LTR (truncated): truncated 5' long terminal repeat (LTR) from HIV-1
    459..584     +  misc_feature   HIV-1 Ψ: packaging signal of human immunodeficiency virus type 1
    568..931     +  CDS            HIV-1 gag (fragment): gag protein from human immunodeficiency virus 1; gag
   1077..1310    +  misc_feature   RRE: The Rev response element (RRE) of HIV-1 allows for Rev-dependent mRNA export from the nucleus to the cytoplasm.
   1687..1713    +  CDS            Rev (fragment): human immunodeficiency virus 1 (HIV-1) Rev protein; rev; enhances nuclear export of unspliced and incompletely spliced viral mRNAs
   1720..1743    +  promoter       SV40 promoter (fragment): SV40 early promoter
   1744..1815    +  promoter       SV40 promoter (fragment): SV40 enhancer and early promoter
   1839..1974    +  rep_origin     SV40 ori: SV40 origin of replication
   2020..2616    +  CDS            PuroR (fragment): puromycin N-acetyltransferase; pac from Streptomyces; confers resistance to puromycin
   2665..2782    +  misc_feature   cPPT/CTS: central polypurine tract and central termination sequence of HIV-1
   2847..2913    +  CDS            small t antigen (fragment): SV40 (simian virus 40) small t antigen
   2920..4098    +  promoter       EF-1α promoter: strong constitutive promoter for human elongation factor EF-1α
   4115..5347    +  CDS            MIER1 (fragment): MIER1_HUMAN - Also known as KIAA1610. Experimental evidence at protein level: Swiss-Prot protein existence level 1. Transcriptional repressor regulating the expression of a number of genes including SP1 target genes. Probably functions through recruitment of HDAC1 a histone deacetylase involved in chromatin silencing. From Homo sapiens (Human).
   5429..5482    +  promoter       U6 promoter (fragment): RNA polymerase III promoter for human U6 snRNA
   5524..6112    +  misc_feature   WPRE: woodchuck hepatitis virus posttranscriptional regulatory element
   6163..6182    +  misc_feature   cPPT/CTS (fragment): central polypurine tract and central termination sequence of HIV-1
   6184..6417    +  LTR            3' LTR (ΔU3): self-inactivating 3' long terminal repeat (LTR) from HIV-1
   6495..6616    +  polyA_signal   SV40 poly(A) signal: SV40 polyadenylation signal
   6656..6791    +  rep_origin     SV40 ori: SV40 origin of replication
   6812..6830    -  promoter       T7 promoter: promoter for bacteriophage T7 RNA polymerase
   6838..6993    +  CDS            lacZα (fragment): LacZα fragment of β-galactosidase; lacZ fragment
   6998..7426    +  rep_origin     f1 ori (sequence partly withheld): f1 bacteriophage origin of replication; arrow indicates direction of (+) strand synthesis
   7479..7583    +  promoter       AmpR promoter: bla
   7584..8444    +  CDS            AmpR: β-lactamase; bla; confers resistance to ampicillin, carbenicillin, and related antibiotics
   8615..9203    +  rep_origin     ori: high-copy-number ColE1/pMB1/pBR322/pUC origin of replication
   9386..9478    +  CDS            lacI (fragment): lac repressor; lacI; The lac repressor binds to the lac operator to inhibit transcription in E. coli. This inhibition can be relieved by adding lactose or isopropyl-β-D-thiogalactopyranoside (IPTG).
   9491..9512    +  protein_bind   CAP binding site: CAP binding activates transcription in the presence of cAMP. E. coli catabolite activator protein
   9527..9557    +  promoter       lac promoter: promoter for the E. coli lac operon
   9565..9581    +  protein_bind   lac operator: The lac repressor binds to the lac operator to inhibit transcription in E. coli. This inhibition can be relieved by adding lactose or isopropyl-β-D-thiogalactopyranoside (IPTG). lac repressor encoded by lacI
   9626..9644    +  promoter       T3 promoter: promoter for bacteriophage T3 RNA polymerase
