[The description below was written by a language model from this plasmid's Addgene catalogue record and pLannotate feature annotations shown in this document.]
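Description:
TFORF1943 is a lentiviral mammalian expression plasmid built on the pLX_TRC317 backbone, carrying the human MIER1 open reading frame as one member of a barcoded transcription factor ORF collection. It is propagated in E. coli through a high-copy ColE1/pUC-type origin with ampicillin resistance (AmpR), and the backbone also retains an f1 origin plus lac, T7 and T3 promoter remnants. The lentiviral repeats make such plasmids prone to recombination, and the depositor notes this risk.

The transfer cassette has a third-generation design. An RSV promoter drives a truncated HIV-1 5' LTR, followed by the Ψ packaging signal, a gag fragment and the RRE for Rev-dependent export of the genomic RNA. The cassette ends in a self-inactivating ΔU3 3' LTR with an SV40 polyadenylation signal downstream. Within the provirus, an SV40 early promoter/origin region precedes a puromycin N-acetyltransferase gene for selecting transduced cells. A cPPT/CTS element, which aids nuclear import of the reverse-transcribed genome, comes next. The EF-1α promoter then constitutively drives MIER1, a transcriptional repressor thought to act through HDAC1 recruitment. A WPRE downstream of the ORF enhances transcript stability and expression.

The record states that each construct in the collection carries a unique 24-bp barcode, although the feature table does not annotate it. The short U6 promoter fragment between the ORF and the WPRE is probably only a partial sequence match, not a functional element. The intended use is MIER1 overexpression in mammalian cells, particularly in pooled screens where the barcode identifies which transcription factor each cell received, as in directed differentiation studies.
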