Addgene plasmid #142895: TFORF1943
Purpose: Lentiviral vector for overexpressing transcription factor ORFs with unique 24-bp barcodes. Barcodes facilitate identification of transcription factors in pooled screens.
Depositing lab: Feng Zhang. Depositing organization: Broad Institute. Publication: A transcription factor atlas of directed differentiation. Joung J, Ma S, Tay T, Geiger-Schuller KR, Kirchgatterer PC, Verdine VK, Guo B, Arias-Garcia MA, Allen WE, Singh A, Kuksenko O, Abudayyeh OO, Gootenberg JS, Fu Z, Macrae RK, Buenrostro JD, Regev A, Zhang F. Cell. 2023 Jan 5;186(1):209-229.e26. doi: 10.1016/j.cell.2022.11.026. PubMed 36608654.
Backbone
  Vector backbone: pLX_TRC317
  Backbone manufacturer: Broad Institute Genetic Perturbation Platform
  Backbone size w/o insert (bp): 8264
  Vector type: Mammalian Expression, Lentiviral
  Selectable markers: Puromycin
Growth in bacteria
  Bacterial resistance: Ampicillin, 100 μg/mL
  Growth temperature: 37°C
  Growth strain: NEB Stable
  Copy number: High Copy
Gene/Insert
  Gene/Insert name: MIER1
  Species: H. sapiens (human)
  Insert size (bp): 1403
  Entrez Gene: MIER1 (a.k.a. ER1, MI-ER1, hMI-ER1, KIAA1610, MGC131940, MGC150640, MGC150641, RP5-944N15.1, DKFZp781G0451)
  Promoter: EF1a
  Cloning method: Unknown
  Sequencing primers: 5′ GGGTGGAGACTGAAGTTAGGCCAG; 3′ CACATAGCGTAAAAGGAGCAACATAG
Terms and licenses: Academic/Nonprofit Terms; Industry Terms: Not Available to Industry
Depositor comments: NM_001077704,ENST00000401042 . The transcription factor ORF portion of this plasmid was synthesized by Genewiz. Please test multiple small colonies in case of plasmid recombination. To make this collection available in a timely manner, a portion of this collection was not fully sequenced by Addgene. If an Addgene verified full plasmid sequence is not available, please contact us prior to placing an order to request the full sequence.
How to cite: TFORF1943 was a gift from Feng Zhang (Addgene plasmid # 142895 ; http://n2t.net/addgene:142895 ; RRID:Addgene_142895)
