>Addgene plasmid #142895 | TFORF1943 | depositor partial sequence | sequence record 280823 | Insert
ACCGCCACCATGGCGGAGCCATCTGTTGAATCTTCAAGTCCAGGAGGTTCAGCAACATCAGATGACCATG
AATTTGATCCATCAGCTGACATGCTGGTTCATGATTTTGATGATGAACGAACATTAGAAGAGGAAGAAAT
GATGGAAGGAGAAACAAACTTCAGCTCTGAAATAGAAGATCTTGCAAGGGAAGGCGACATGCCAATTCAT
GAACTTCTCAGCCTTTATGGTTATGGTAGTACTGTTCGACTACCTGAAGAAGATGAGGAAGAGGAAGAAG
AGGAAGAAGAAGGTGAAGATGATGAAGATGCTGATAATGATGACAACAGTGGCTGTAGTGGGGAAAATAA
AGAGGAGAATATAAAGGATTCATCAGGTCAGGAGGATGAAACTCAGTCTTCCAATGATGATCCATCACAA
TCTGTTGCTTCTCAAGATGCCCAGGAAATAATCCGCCCACGTCGATGTAAATATTTTGATACAAATAGTG
AAGTAGAAGAAGAATCTGAAGAAGATGAAGATTATATTCCATCAGAAGACTGGAAAAAGGAGATTATGGT
GGGCTCCATGTTTCAAGCAGAAATTCCAGTTGGCATTTGTAGATACAAAGAAAATGAAAAAGTATATGAA
AATGATGATCAGCTCCTGTGGGACCCTGAGTACTTACCAGAAGATAAAGTGATTATATTTCTTAAAGATG
CATCTAGAAGAACAGGTGATGAGAAGGGTGTAGAAGCAATTCCTGAAGGATCTCACATAAAAGACAATGA
ACAGGCTTTATATGAATTGGTTAAATGCAATTTTGATACAGAAGAAGCATTGAGAAGATTAAGATTTAAT
GTAAAAGCAGCTAGAGAGGAATTATCTGTTTGGACAGAGGAAGAGTGTAGAAATTTTGAACAAGGGCTGA
AGGCCTATGGAAAGGATTTTCATTTGATTCAGGCTAATAAAGTCCGAACAAGGTCAGTTGGTGAATGTGT
AGCATTCTATTACATGTGGAAAAAATCTGAACGTTATGATTTCTTTGCTCAGCAAACACGATTTGGAAAG
AAGAAATATAATCTTCATCCTGGTGTAACGGATTACATGGATCGTCTTCTAGACGAAAGTGAAAGTGCTG
CATCTAGTCGAGCACCATCCCCTCCCCCAACTGCATCAAACAGTAGTAACAGCCAGTCTGAGAAAGAAGA
TGGCACTGTAAGCACTGCTAATCAAAATGGAGTGTCATCTAATGGACCAGGCATACTCCAAATGCTTCTT
CCAGTTCATTTTTCAGCCATCAGTTCAAGAGCCAATGCCTTTTTAAAATAGTAATGAACTAGTCCGTAAC
TTGAAAGTATTTCGATTTCTTGGCTTTATATATCTTGTGGAAAGGACGAACTTTGGGCCGATTTCTGACG
AGT
