>Addgene plasmid #142895 | TFORF1943 | depositor partial sequence | sequence record 280824 | Barcode
ACTTTGGGCCGATTTCTGACGAGT
